>Addgene plasmid #109594 | actc1b-mKate2-rab11a | addgene full sequence | sequence record 224775 | Addgene NGS Result
GCAAGTTTGTACAAAAAAGCAGGCTGCCACCATGGTGAGCGAGCTGATTAAGGAGAACATGCACATGAAG
CTGTACATGGAGGGCACCGTGAACAACCACCACTTCAAGTGCACATCCGAGGGCGAAGGCAAGCCCTACG
AGGGCACCCAGACCATGAGAATCAAGGCGGTCGAGGGCGGCCCTCTCCCCTTCGCCTTCGACATCCTGGC
TACCAGCTTCATGTACGGCAGCAAAACCTTCATCAACCACACCCAGGGCATCCCCGACTTCTTTAAGCAG
TCCTTCCCCGAGGGCTTCACATGGGAGAGAGTCACCACATACGAAGACGGGGGCGTGCTGACCGCTACCC
AGGACACCAGCCTCCAGGACGGCTGCCTCATCTACAACGTCAAGATCAGAGGGGTGAACTTCCCATCCAA
CGGCCCTGTGATGCAGAAGAAAACACTCGGCTGGGAGGCCTCCACCGAGACCCTGTACCCCGCTGACGGC
GGCCTGGAAGGCAGAGCCGACATGGCCCTGAAGCTCGTGGGCGGGGGCCACCTGATCTGCAACTTGAAGA
CCACATACAGATCCAAGAAACCCGCTAAGAACCTCAAGATGCCCGGCGTCTACTATGTGGACAGAAGACT
GGAAAGAATCAAGGAGGCCGACAAAGAGACCTACGTCGAGCAGCACGAGGTGGCTGTGGCCAGATACTGC
GACCTCCCTAGCAAACTGGGGCACAGAGACCCAGCTTTCTTGTACAAAGTGGTCACCATGGGGACACGAG
ACGACGAATACGACTACTTGTTTAAAGTGGTCCTAATTGGAGACTCTGGTGTGGGGAAGAGTAACCTGCT
GTCTCGTTTCACTCGCAATGAATTCAACCTCGAGAGCAAAAGCACTATTGGAGTGGAGTTCGCCACACGT
AGCATTCAGGTGGATGGAAAGACCGTCAAGGCTCAGATCTGGGACACGGCAGGACAGGAGCGCTACCGAG
CCATCACTTCAGCGTATTACCGTGGAGCTGTGGGGGCCCTCCTAGTGTATGACATCGCCAAGCATCTGAC
CTATGAGAATGTGGAACGCTGGCTTAAGGAGCTCCGAGACCACGCAGACAGCAACATTGTCATCATGCTG
GTGGGCAATAAAAGTGACTTGCGTCACCTTCGGGCTGTGCCCACTGACGAAGCACGTGCATTTGCAGAGA
AAAACGGTCTGTCCTTCCTAGAGACCTCAGCTTTGGATTCCACCAATGTAGAGACTGCTTTTCAGACCAT
CCTGACTGAAATCTACCGGATCGTATCCCAAAAGCAGATGTCTGACCGCCGAGACAATGACATGTCACCT
AGCAACAATGTGGTGTCCATCCAGGTGCAACCTACTGAGAATAAACCAAAGATGCAGTGCTGCCAGAGCA
TCTAGCAACTTTATTATACATAGTTGATAATTCACTGGCCGTCGTTTTACGGTACCATCGATGATGATCC
AGACATGATAAGATACATTGATGAGTTTGGACAAACCACAACTAGAATGCAGTGAAAAAAATGCTTTATT
TGTGAAATTTGTGATGCTATTGCTTTATTTGTAACCATTATAAGCTGCAATAAACAAGTTAACAACAACA
ATTGCATTCATTTTATGTTTCAGGTTCAGGGGGAGGTGTGGGAGGTTTTTTAAAGCAAGTAAAACCTCTA
CAAATGTGGTATGGCTGATTATGATCCTCTAGATCAGATCTGCGAAGATACGGCCACGGGTGCTCTTGAT
CCTGTGGCTGATTTTGGACTGTGCTGCTCGCAGCTGCTGATGAATCACATACTTCCTCCATTTTCTTCCA
CTGATTGACTGTTATAATTTCCCTAATTTCCAGGTCAAGGTGCTGTGCATTGTGGTAATAGATGTGACAT
GACGTCACTTCCAAAGGACCAATGAACATGTCTGACCAATTTCATATAATGTGAAAACGATTTTCATAGG
CAGAATAAATAACATTTAAATTAAACTGGGCATCAGCGCAATTCAATTGGTTTGGTAATAGCAAGGGAAA
ATAGAATGAAGTGATCTCCAAAAAATAAGTACTTTTTGACTGTAAATAAAATTGTAAGGAGTAAAAAGTA
CTTTTTTTTCTAAAAAAATGTAATTAAGTAAAAGTAAAAGTATTGATTTTTAATTGTACTCAAGTAAAGT
AAAAATCCCCAAAAATAATACTTAAGTACAGTAATCAAGTAAAATTACTCAAGTACTTTACACCTCTGGT
TCTTGACCCCCTACCTTCAGCAAGCCCAGCAGATCCACTAGTTCTAGAGCGGCCGCCACCGCGGTGGAGC
TCCAGCTTTTGTTCCCTTTAGTGAGGGTTAATTGCGCGCTTGGCGTAATCATGGTCATAGCTGTTTCCTG
TGTGAAATTGTTATCCGCTCACAATTCCACACAACATACGAGCCGGAAGCATAAAGTGTAAAGCCTGGGG
TGCCTAATGAGTGAGCTAACTCACATTAATTGCGTTGCGCTCACTGCCCGCTTTCCAGTCGGGAAACCTG
TCGTGCCAGCTGCATTAATGAATCGGCCAACGCGCGGGGAGAGGCGGTTTGCGTATTGGGCGCTCTTCCG
CTTCCTCGCTCACTGACTCGCTGCGCTCGGTCGTTCGGCTGCGGCGAGCGGTATCAGCTCACTCAAAGGC
GGTAATACGGTTATCCACAGAATCAGGGGATAACGCAGGAAAGAACATGTGAGCAAAAGGCCAGCAAAAG
GCCAGGAACCGTAAAAAGGCCGCGTTGCTGGCGTTTTTCCATAGGCTCCGCCCCCCTGACGAGCATCACA
AAAATCGACGCTCAAGTCAGAGGTGGCGAAACCCGACAGGACTATAAAGATACCAGGCGTTTCCCCCTGG
AAGCTCCCTCGTGCGCTCTCCTGTTCCGACCCTGCCGCTTACCGGATACCTGTCCGCCTTTCTCCCTTCG
GGAAGCGTGGCGCTTTCTCATAGCTCACGCTGTAGGTATCTCAGTTCGGTGTAGGTCGTTCGCTCCAAGC
TGGGCTGTGTGCACGAACCCCCCGTTCAGCCCGACCGCTGCGCCTTATCCGGTAACTATCGTCTTGAGTC
CAACCCGGTAAGACACGACTTATCGCCACTGGCAGCAGCCACTGGTAACAGGATTAGCAGAGCGAGGTAT
GTAGGCGGTGCTACAGAGTTCTTGAAGTGGTGGCCTAACTACGGCTACACTAGAAGAACAGTATTTGGTA
TCTGCGCTCTGCTGAAGCCAGTTACCTTCGGAAAAAGAGTTGGTAGCTCTTGATCCGGCAAACAAACCAC
CGCTGGTAGCGGTGGTTTTTTTGTTTGCAAGCAGCAGATTACGCGCAGAAAAAAAGGATCTCAAGAAGAT
CCTTTGATCTTTTCTACGGGGTCTGACGCTCAGTGGAACGAAAACTCACGTTAAGGCATTTTGGTCATGA
GATTATCAAAAAGGATCTTCACCTAGATCCTTTTAAATTAAAAATGAAGTTTTAAATCAATCTAAAGTAT
ATATGAGTAAACTTGGTCTGACAGTTACCAATGCTTAATCAGTGAGGCACCTATCTCAGCGATCTGTCTA
TTTCGTTCATCCATAGTTGCCTGACTCCCCGTCGTGTAGATAACTACGATACGGGAGGGCTTACCATCTG
GCCCCAGTGCTGCAATGATACCGCGAGACCCACGCTCACCGGCTCCAGATTTATCAGCAATAAACCAGCC
AGCCGGAAGGGCCGAGCGCAGAAGTGGTCCTGCAACTTTATCCGCCTCCATCCAGTCTATTAATTGTTGC
CGGGAAGCTAGAGTAAGTAGTTCGCCAGTTAATAGTTTGCGCAACGTTGTTGCCATTGCTACAGGCATCG
TGGTGTCACGCTCGTCGTTTGGTATGGCTTCATTCAGCTCCGGTTCCCAACGATCAAGGCGAGTTACATG
ATCCCCCATGTTGTGCAAAAAAGCGGTTAGCTCCTTCGGTCCTCCGATCGTTGTCAGAAGTAAGTTGGCC
GCAGTGTTATCACTCATGGTTATGGCAGCACTGCATAATTCTCTTACTGTCATGCCATCCGTAAGATGCT
TTTCTGTGACTGGTGAGTACTCAACCAAGTCATTCTGAGAATAGTGTATGCGGCGACCGAGTTGCTCTTG
CCCGGCGTCAATACGGGATAATACCGCGCCACATAGCAGAACTTTAAAAGTGCTCATCATTGGAAAACGT
TCTTCGGGGCGAAAACTCTCAAGGATCTTACCGCTGTTGAGATCCAGTTCGATGTAACCCACTCGTGCAC
CCAACTGATCTTCAGCATCTTTTACTTTCACCAGCGTTTCTGGGTGAGCAAAAACAGGAAGGCAAAATGC
CGCAAAAAAGGGAATAAGGGCGACACGGAAATGTTGAATACTCATACTCTTCCTTTTTCAATATTATTGA
AGCATTTATCAGGGTTATTGTCTCATGAGCGGATACATATTTGAATGTATTTAGAAAAATAAACAAATAG
GGGTTCCGCGCACATTTCCCCGAAAAGTGCCACCTAAATTGTAAGCGTTAATATTTTGTTAAAATTCGCG
TTAAATTTTTGTTAAATCAGCTCATTTTTTAACCAATAGGCCGAAATCGGCAAAATCCCTTATAAATCAA
AAGAATAGACCGAGATAGGGT
[37 nt withheld, positions 4642-4678]
AAAGAACGTGGACTCCAACGTCAAAGG
[32 nt withheld, positions 4706-4737]
GCTGGCTAAGAACTCATCAGCCTCCCCGGTCCATCTACCCACGTACCAATGCACCAATTGGCCACAATGA
CGGCTACTACATGGTGCCATTCCTTCCTCTTTATAGGAATGGAGACTACCTCCTGTCCAACAATGCTCTT
GGATACGAGTACGCCTACCTGTTGGACCCAGGTCATTGCACAACACCAGAAATGCCCTCTGATCTGCAAA
AGACGTGAATATCTGTTCAGACACCCATATCCACTCTGTTCCACACAGGTCAGAGGTTTGTCCAGGAGTT
CTTGACAGAGGTGTAAAAAGTACTCAAAAATTTTACTCAAGTGAAAGTACAAGTACTTAGGGAAAATTTT
ACTCAATTAAAAGTAAAAGTATCTGGCTAGAATCTTACTTGAGTAAAAGTAAAAAAGTACTCCATTAAAA
TTGTACTTGAGTATTAAGGAAGTAAAAGTAAAAGCAAGAAAGAAAACTAGAGATTCTTGTTTAAGCTTTT
AATCTCAAAAAACATTAAATGAAATGCATACAAGGTTTTATCCTGCTTTAGAACTGTTTGTATTTAATTA
TCAAACTATAAGACAGACAATCTAATGCCAGTACACGCTACTCAAAGTTGTAAAACCTCAGATTTAACTT
CAGTAGAAGCTGATTCTCAAAATTGTTAGTGTCAAGCCTAGCTCTTTTGGGGCTGAAAAGCAATCCTGCA
GTGCTGAAAAGCCTCTCACAGGCAGCCGATGCGGGAAGAGGTGTATTAGTCTTGATAGAGAGGCTGCAAA
TAGCAGGAAACGTGAGCAGAGACTCCCTGGTGTCTGAAACACAGGCCAGATGGGCCCTCGAGCAGGAAAC
AGCTATGACCATGATTACGCCAAGCTATCAACTTTGTATAGAAAAGTTGGCACGCGCAGATTCCGTGTGG
GCCTGGTAATATCTTACCATTTTAAGCTATTTTAAGATTAGGGAAAAAAATTAAATAAAACTACTTTAAA
ATTACTTTCCTTAAAAAGCAACATATTTATTTAGTTTTTGTTTAACTGGCTCAAGATTGTAATATTTTAC
TTTTACATGTTTTTTTAAGTACCTAAATGTGTTCAAAAGTAAAGTATGTTATTGTTTTTTTTTTTTAATG
TTAGCTAAGCTTTAAATTGTAATATATTACTTTTAAAAGTGACTTTTTAAAAATGTAAATAAAAAAGTAA
CTATAAATGTGTAATGCATGTTATTTCTGTGGGTTTTTAATTTTCATCTCAACTGGGCTTACAATTTTAA
CATAATAAAAATCAAATCAAATCAAATCAGGCCCTTATTTGTCACATACACTCTTGTATACTGAAATAAA
CTAAATGTTGAGAAAAATTTAAATACACCAAAATAACGCATACCTTTTTTGTAATTACCTAAGTAAAACA
TTTAGTTCCTTTTTTAAGTGACTCAAGATTGTAATCTATTAATTGTAAAAGATAAAACTAGTGATCAATC
TGACGTGCTTCTATGCAGCCTGTGAGATTAATTGTGATGTTTAATTATTAAACAATTTAAATGGATCAAA
CATTTCACATGTGCTTATTGTGTCCAACAAAACCAGCAGAAGCACTTAAAAATATTGCATGACAACATGA
GTTTTTAATGTAAATTATATATACTTCCTAAACGAAGTTAATCATATTTCTAAAATAATAATGTCATTGA
AATATTTAAATAAATGATAAGCTTTAGTTGATTCAACATAAAATTGAAAGCAATAAGGACTTTTTTTTTT
TACAGCGGTGAAGCAAAAGCATGTAATAATCATATAATATAATAAATAAATAAATAAATAATGGCTCTTG
GTGCAAATATGAACACTTTAAATAAATATAGAATAAATATGATCAATAAGTCATAACGATGTGTTTTATG
TTGATTATAATTTAAACATGTTTCTAACGCAAGTTTTAAAAACTGTTTTAAAGTATTATTTTAAGTTATA
AGATCAATTTGACTCAACATTTTGTAGTGAAAATATGTTGTGTAAAATTAATATAATATACACTATAAAA
ATGCAGGGTTCCACACAATACATTAATGTTGTCCCAACACAAATCGATTAAGTTAACAAATATATGTGGA
TTGAACATAAAAAATTAAGTTGTCCCAATGAAATCTCAAGAATTGTGTTGTTTCAGCTCATTTTAAATAA
GTAGTTTTAACAAGTAAAAAATAACATATTTTTGAGTGTGTATATATATATATTACAAAATATAATAATA
TAAAATGTAAAAGATATAAACCATGCTACATATATTTAAGAGCTATTTTGCACATTACTTTTTTGCAAGC
CATTTTAGTGTTTTTTTTACAAATATATATTAGCTAAATATACAATATCTTAAATATACAATTAATCAGA
CATGCAATTAATGCATTTAACCTACATAAAAATACATGATCAACATATGTTTTATGCTGATTACAACTAA
ATCAAACGTAATGAAATTAATTTATAAAAGCGATTTAAATATGTCAATATTTTAAGTTAAAATCACTTGA
AACCTACTATAAATGAACTTAAATTAAAAAAATCTCCTTTAATTCCAATGCAACAGTGTTGTTTTTTCAG
CTGAGGACCCCCGGTGCAGATGGTTGGCCCCCGGCCCGCTATTCTAAGGAAGCCTTTCTTAATTTTAGGG
CGGCGCTGCATGCGCTCAGATCAGATTCACGGGTGGAGAGGGTTATTTTCTCTTTTTTATTTTTTCTTGC
CTGCTCATATTTGGGCCTGTGTGAACCCCAGGCTCCGCCTCGGCCCCCAGGAGCCGCTCTTATTTAAAGG
GGATCCTCGCCTTCAGTCTTCGTCCCAGTGGAAGCATCAGTCTTGTGATAACAACTTGGTGAGTCCTACA
GACCAGCGCTCGACTCTAGGCTTTAAATGCATTGATTTCTCTGGATTAGCTACCGGGAGAGTTTTAACTT
TGCTTATTAGTCTTGTGCTCGAACTGCTAGGTTTAAAGAGTGTTTTCTCTAATGCATGCATGAAGCGACA
GCTGAAAACCAGAAATAGAGCGTTTGTCCTCCTGTTAAACTCTAGCCTTTCTTTGGCATTTGTCAGTCCG
AGTCTTCAGCTGCCGGCAGGAGATTGGGTTTCAGTAACACTTGCTGAGCACAAACTACACGTGCTTTCTT
CAGATTTAATTCATTATTAATCATTCTAGATTTAAATGATGTTCTTACTCATTGCTGATTATTTTAGCCT
TGCGGAGCAGATTAAATGAGCACGTGTTTCATTAAGATTGATTTAAATATAATTAATATTTCACCACTGT
AGTTTTAAAATTGCCTTCTAAGTCATGGTTGATTTTTAATAGGTATCGGCTCTAATTAGATTACTATTTT
GGTTTTTAAATGTTATTTCTATTTCATTTGTAGGCTCGTTTTTAATGTGATTTTATTAGATTCTAGTTTT
AAAATCATCTCTTAGCCTTAATGAGCAGACTGAATGAACATGTTTCATTAAGATTAACTTCATTATAATG
AATTATTTAATCATTCTAGTGGGTTATAAATCAGCTCTATTTAAATTAATTGTCGTGTTTATTTCTATTT
AATTTTTGATTATTTTTTCAGGGTCGTTTTTATGTGATTTTTTCCCGTTTCTAATTTTAAACTAATTGTT
TGATTTTTATATGATTCGACTCTTTTTAAATGAATTGTTTTGCTTTTTTTATTGAGCATATATATATTAT
ACAATTTCAATCAACAATTGTTGTGCTTTTTAAATGTTGTTTCTATTTCATTTCTAGGGTCGATTTTATT
CGATTCTAGTTTTAAAATCGTGATTTTTAACTTCTAACCTTACTGAGCAGACTGAATGAACATGTTTCAT
CAAGATTAACTTCATTATAGTTAATTATTGAATCGTGCTAGTGGTTTATAAATCAGCTCTATTTAAATTA
ATCATCATCATTATTTCTATTTAATTTTTATTATTTCTTTAGGATTATTTTTATGTGATTTTTTTCACGT
TCTAGTTTTAAACTCAATGCTCATTACTGCTCACCCTTGCTGAGCAGTCTTTCGTTAAGATTAAATTAAT
TAATAACCATTCTAGTTTTAAAACAGTGTCTTAAGGCATAGCTGATATTTTACAAGTTTACTATTTAATA
TATCTCCTTTCTTTTTTTAGGGTCGATTTCATCTGATTTGATTAATTTTTATTATCTTCACTAAGCTTTT
TGTTCTAGGTTTTATTCTCAGTATTATTACTGTTATATTTGAACTGAATTTCTCCTCATAGTTTATTCAT
TTTATTTATTTATTTTTTGTTTATTCGCTATTTTGTATTTTAGTTTTTAATTAGAAATTTTATTAGAATC
GTTTTGAACTAGTTTTTATGCACTCTAACATTAATATTAAATCATAACTATTATTTTTATTATAATTTAT
TTGTGTTTATCTTTTTGTGTAGCTTTCATGTGTTTTTATTTTAGTTTTATTATGTTTGCATTGAATTTTT
TGGACTAGTTTATATAACGATATACAGAAAAGCCATGACAACAAATGTTTTTATAATACCTATTAAGTAT
AAGCTAATCAGATTTCCACTATTCTGTTCAAAGTTAACATTATTAGCCATTCTGATGGATCATTTGACAT
TTGTCATATGTCTTTATGAACACTGCTCTTTCAGATGCCACTTTTAAAGCTGTTTTTTACAGTAAATGAA
CGTTTATTATTATGACATTATTTCCTAAGGCCTCTAGAGTACAGCAGGATGTGGCGTGTGCATTACCGTG
TAATTATGCTGACTGTAAATGTGCATTTATAGACTGTCAGCATGTCTGACTGTGCGCTGTTGTGATTGGT
CCTGCACAGACCAAG
Features (pLannotate 1.2.2; 21 found; start..end, strand, type, name):
      2..22      +  protein_bind   attB1: mutant version of attB; core recombination site for the Gateway® BP reaction BP Clonase™
     32..727     +  CDS            mKate2: mKate2 is a basic (constitutively fluorescent) red fluorescent protein published in 2009, derived from Entacmaea quadricolor. It is reported to be a rapidly-maturing monomer with moderate acid sensitivity.
    729..753     -  protein_bind   attB2: mutant version of attB; recombination site for the Gateway® BP reaction BP Clonase™
    758..1402    +  CDS            RAB11A: RB11A_HUMAN - Also known as RAB11. Experimental evidence at protein level: Swiss-Prot protein existence level 1. The small GTPases Rab are key regulators of intracellular membrane trafficking, from the formation of transport vesicles to their fusion with membranes. Rabs cycle between an inactive GDP-bound form and an active GTP-bound form that is able to recruit to membranes different set of downstream effectors directly responsible for vesicle formation, movement, tethering and fusion. The small Rab GTPase RAB11A regulates endocytic recycling. Acts as a major regulator of membrane delivery du
   1406..1426    -  protein_bind   attB3: mutant version of attB; core recombination site for the Gateway® BP reaction BP Clonase™
   1430..1450    +  CDS            lacZα (fragment): LacZα fragment of β-galactosidase; lacZ fragment
   1466..1600    -  polyA_signal   SV40 poly(A) signal: SV40 polyadenylation signal
   1623..1706    -  CDS            large T antigen (fragment): large T antigen from SV40 (simian virus 40)
   2272..2312    -  misc_feature   MCS (fragment): pBluescript multiple cloning site
   2325..2343    -  promoter       T3 promoter: promoter for bacteriophage T3 RNA polymerase
   2388..2404    -  protein_bind   lac operator: The lac repressor binds to the lac operator to inhibit transcription in E. coli. This inhibition can be relieved by adding lactose or isopropyl-β-D-thiogalactopyranoside (IPTG). lac repressor encoded by lacI
   2412..2442    -  promoter       lac promoter: promoter for the E. coli lac operon
   2457..2478    -  protein_bind   CAP binding site: CAP binding activates transcription in the presence of cAMP. E. coli catabolite activator protein
   2491..2583    -  CDS            lacI (fragment): lac repressor; lacI; The lac repressor binds to the lac operator to inhibit transcription in E. coli. This inhibition can be relieved by adding lactose or isopropyl-β-D-thiogalactopyranoside (IPTG).
   2766..3354    -  rep_origin     ori: high-copy-number ColE1/pMB1/pBR322/pUC origin of replication
   3525..4385    -  CDS            AmpR: β-lactamase; bla; confers resistance to ampicillin, carbenicillin, and related antibiotics
   4386..4490    -  promoter       AmpR promoter: bla
   4516..4737    -  rep_origin     M13 ori (fragment) (sequence partly withheld): M13 bacteriophage origin of replication; arrow indicates direction of (+) strand synthesis
   4737..5024    +  CDS            tyr (fragment) (sequence partly withheld): TYRO_ORYLA - Also known as tyro. Experimental evidence at transcript level: Swiss-Prot protein existence level 2. This is a copper-containing oxidase that functions in the formation of pigments such as melanins and other polyphenolic compounds. From Oryzias latipes (Japanese rice fish) (Japanese killifish).
   5606..5626    +  protein_bind   attB4: mutant version of attB; core recombination site for the Gateway® BP reaction BP Clonase™
   6527..6543    -  promoter       copia promoter (fragment): strong promoter from the Drosophila transposable element copia (Sinclair et al., 1986)
