[The description below was written by a language model from this plasmid's Addgene catalogue record and pLannotate feature annotations shown in this document.]
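Description:
actc1b-mKate2-rab11a is a zebrafish expression plasmid assembled by multisite Gateway recombination, designed to express a red fluorescent fusion of the small GTPase Rab11a specifically in muscle. The catalogue lists pDONR p2R-p3 as the backbone, which was presumably the entry vector that carried the rab11a segment. The sequenced 9.6 kb product, however, has the attB4, attB1, attB2 and attB3 sites expected of a finished three-fragment expression clone, sitting in a pBluescript-like frame. That frame carries remnants of the lac promoter/operator, a T3 promoter and an MCS fragment. It is propagated in E. coli from a high-copy ColE1/pUC origin with ampicillin selection through β-lactamase, and a partial M13 origin is also present.

The payload follows the order of the att sites. The roughly 3.9 kb between attB4 and attB1 is essentially unannotated (a short copia promoter hit there is probably spurious). From the plasmid name and stated purpose, this region should hold the actc1b (cardiac/skeletal alpha-actin) promoter, although the feature table does not label it. The mKate2 coding sequence, a rapidly maturing monomeric red fluorescent protein, lies between attB1 and attB2. It is followed across the attB2 scar by zebrafish rab11a, giving an N-terminally tagged fusion. The annotation tool matched this gene to its human orthologue RAB11A, a regulator of endocytic recycling. An SV40 polyadenylation signal lies downstream of attB3. A short medaka tyrosinase match near attB4 may reflect Tol2 transposon arms typical of zebrafish destination vectors, but the record does not confirm this.

The construct is used to mark Rab11a-positive recycling endosomes in live zebrafish muscle fibres. The associated study was an in vivo cell biological screen examining T-tubule formation.
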