Addgene plasmid #109594: actc1b-mKate2-rab11a
Purpose: Muscle specific zebrafish expression of mKate2 fused to rab11a
Depositing lab: Rob Parton. Depositing organization: University of Queensland, Institute for Molecular Bioscience. Publication: In vivo cell biological screening identifies an endocytic capture mechanism for T-tubule formation. Hall TE, Martel N, Ariotti N, Xiong Z, Lo HP, Ferguson C, Rae J, Lim YW, Parton RG. Nat Commun. 2020 Jul 24;11(1):3711. doi: 10.1038/s41467-020-17486-w. PubMed 32709891.
Backbone
  Vector backbone: pDONR p2R-p3
  Vector type: Zebrafish plasmids
Growth in bacteria
  Bacterial resistance: Ampicillin, 100 μg/mL
  Growth temperature: 37°C
  Growth strain: DH5alpha
  Copy number: High Copy
Gene/Insert
  Gene/Insert name: rab11a
  Species: D. rerio (zebrafish)
  Entrez Gene: rab11a (a.k.a. wu:fi15h09, zgc:103679)
  Tag / fusion protein: mKate2 (N terminal on insert)
  Cloning method: Gateway Cloning
Terms and licenses: Academic/Nonprofit Terms; Industry Terms: Not Available to Industry
How to cite: actc1b-mKate2-rab11a was a gift from Rob Parton (Addgene plasmid # 109594 ; http://n2t.net/addgene:109594 ; RRID:Addgene_109594)
